Addgene plasmid #215437: E. coli Lig-N-HiBiT
Purpose: Bacterially expressed E. coli Lig-N-HiBiT for Ni-NTA purification
Depositing lab: James Inglese. Depositing organization: National Center for Advancing Translational Sciences (NCATS). Publication: A general assay platform to study protein pharmacology using ligand-dependent structural dynamics. Ciulla DA, Dranchak PK, Aitha M, van Neer RHP, Shah D, Tharakan R, Wilson KM, Wang Y, Braisted JC, Inglese J. Nat Commun. 2025 May 10;16(1):4342. doi: 10.1038/s41467-025-59658-6. PubMed 40346061.
Backbone
  Vector backbone: pET21a (+)
  Backbone manufacturer: Novagen
  Backbone size w/o insert (bp): 5409
  Total vector size (bp): 7515
  Modifications to backbone: None known of
  Vector type: Bacterial Expression
Growth in bacteria
  Bacterial resistance: Ampicillin, 100 μg/mL
  Growth temperature: 37°C
  Growth strain: DH5alpha
  Copy number: High Copy
Gene/Insert
  Gene/Insert name: NAD-dependent DNA ligase LigA [Escherichia coli], N-HiBiT, N-10XHis.Thrombin (alt names: E. coli LigA-N-HiBiT; E. coli Lig-N-HiBiT)
  Species: E. coli
  Insert size (bp): 2106
  Mutation: Codon Optimized for bacterial expression, T7 gene10 leader peptide for expression
  GenBank ID: WP_094319130
  Promoter: T7 Promotor
  Tag / fusion protein: HiBiT Tag (N terminal on insert); 10xHis-tag with thrombin site (N terminal on insert)
  Cloning method: Restriction Enzyme; 5′ cloning site EcoR1 (unknown if destroyed); 3′ cloning site Xho1 (unknown if destroyed)
  Sequencing primers: 5′ T7 promotor primer #69348-3; 3′ T7 terminator primer #69337-3
Resource information
  A portion of this plasmid was derived from a plasmid made by: was synthesized for us by a commercial source (Genscript).
Terms and licenses: Academic/Nonprofit Terms; Industry Terms: Not Available to Industry
How to cite: E. coli Lig-N-HiBiT was a gift from James Inglese (Addgene plasmid # 215437 ; http://n2t.net/addgene:215437 ; RRID:Addgene_215437)
