[The description below was written by a language model from this plasmid's Addgene catalogue record and pLannotate feature annotations shown in this document.]
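Description:
E. coli Lig-N-HiBiT is a 7.5 kb bacterial expression plasmid built on the pET21a(+) backbone for producing a tagged form of the NAD-dependent DNA ligase LigA from Escherichia coli. It is maintained in E. coli through a ColE1/pBR322-type origin, accompanied by the bom and rop elements of pBR322, and selected with ampicillin via the β-lactamase gene. An f1 phage origin is also present. The short tetracycline-resistance fragments picked up by the annotation are non-functional backbone remnants.

The roughly 2.1 kb insert was commercially synthesized, codon-optimized for bacterial expression, and cloned between the EcoRI and XhoI sites. Transcription is driven by a T7 promoter followed by a lac operator, and the plasmid carries its own lacI gene. Expression therefore requires a host supplying T7 RNA polymerase and can be induced with IPTG. A T7 gene 10 ribosome binding site and the gene 10 leader peptide promote efficient translation, and a T7 terminator closes the unit. According to the record, the ligase carries an N-terminal 10xHis tag with a thrombin cleavage site and an N-terminal HiBiT tag, the small peptide that complements a larger luciferase fragment to give luminescence. The feature table detects the upstream His stretch but does not annotate the HiBiT or thrombin sequences, which presumably lie in the unannotated interval before ligA. A second short His-tag match lies downstream of ligA, corresponding to the vector's C-terminal tag. Whether it is translated is not stated.

The stated purpose is bacterial expression followed by Ni-NTA purification. The associated publication describes an assay platform for studying protein pharmacology through ligand-dependent structural dynamics, for which the HiBiT tag would serve as a luminescent readout.
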