Features (pLannotate 1.2.2; 21 found; start..end, strand, type, name):
     12..467     +  rep_origin     f1 ori (sequence partly withheld): f1 bacteriophage origin of replication; arrow indicates direction of (+) strand synthesis
    494..598     +  promoter       AmpR promoter: bla
    599..1459    +  CDS            AmpR: β-lactamase; bla; confers resistance to ampicillin, carbenicillin, and related antibiotics
   1630..2218    +  rep_origin     ori: high-copy-number ColE1/pMB1/pBR322/pUC origin of replication
   2404..2546    -  misc_feature   bom: basis of mobility region from pBR322
   2648..2839    -  CDS            rop: Rop protein, which maintains plasmids at low copy number; rop
   2856..3236    +  CDS            YPB1_ECOLX: Protein predicted: Swiss-Prot protein existence level 4. From Escherichia coli.
   3308..3599    -  CDS            TcR (fragment): tetracycline efflux protein; tet; confers resistance to tetracycline
   3614..3635    -  protein_bind   CAP binding site: CAP binding activates transcription in the presence of cAMP. E. coli catabolite activator protein
   3648..4730    -  CDS            lacI: lac repressor; lacI; The lac repressor binds to the lac operator to inhibit transcription in E. coli. This inhibition can be relieved by adding lactose or isopropyl-β-D-thiogalactopyranoside (IPTG).
   4731..4808    -  promoter       lacI promoter: lacI
   4816..5095    -  CDS            TcR (fragment): tetracycline efflux protein; tet; confers resistance to tetracycline
   5117..5135    +  promoter       T7 promoter: promoter for bacteriophage T7 RNA polymerase
   5136..5160    +  protein_bind   lac operator: The lac repressor binds to the lac operator to inhibit transcription in E. coli. This inhibition can be relieved by adding lactose or isopropyl-β-D-thiogalactopyranoside (IPTG). lac repressor encoded by lacI
   5175..5197    +  RBS            RBS: efficient ribosome binding site from bacteriophage T7 gene 10 (Olins and Rangwala, 1989)
   5205..5237    +  CDS            T7 tag (gene 10 leader): leader peptide from bacteriophage T7 gene 10 promotes efficient translation in E. coli
   5253..5275    +  CDS            9xHis (fragment): 9xHis affinity tag
   5340..7349    +  CDS            ligA: DNLJ_ECOLI - Also known as dnaL, lig, lop, pdeC. Experimental evidence at protein level: Swiss-Prot protein existence level 1. DNA ligase that catalyzes the formation of phosphodiester linkages between 5'-phosphoryl and 3'-hydroxyl groups in double- stranded DNA using NAD as a coenzyme and as the energy source for the reaction. It is essential for DNA replication and repair of damaged DNA. From Escherichia coli (strain K12).
   7359..7376    +  CDS            9xHis (fragment): 9xHis affinity tag
   7386..7435    +  CDS            SET1 (fragment): solubility-enhancement tag derived from T7 phage gene 10B
   7443..7490    +  terminator     T7 terminator: transcription terminator for bacteriophage T7 RNA polymerase
>Addgene plasmid #215437 | E. coli Lig-N-HiBiT | addgene full sequence | sequence record 428719 | Addgene NGS Result
TGGCGAATGGG
[124 nt withheld, positions 12-135]
C
[91 nt withheld, positions 137-227]
A
[49 nt withheld, positions 229-277]
CCTTTGACGTTGGAGTCCACGTTCTTT
[37 nt withheld, positions 305-341]
ACCCTATCTCGGTCTATTCTTTTGATTTATAAGGGATTTTGCCGATTTCGGCCTATTGGTTAAAAAATGA
GCTGATTTAACAAAAATTTAACGCGAATTTTAACAAAATATTAACGTTTACAATTTCAGGTGGCACTTTT
CGGGGAAATGTGCGCGGAACCCCTATTTGTTTATTTTTCTAAATACATTCAAATATGTATCCGCTCATGA
GACAATAACCCTGATAAATGCTTCAATAATATTGAAAAAGGAAGAGTATGAGTATTCAACATTTCCGTGT
CGCCCTTATTCCCTTTTTTGCGGCATTTTGCCTTCCTGTTTTTGCTCACCCAGAAACGCTGGTGAAAGTA
AAAGATGCTGAAGATCAGTTGGGTGCACGAGTGGGTTACATCGAACTGGATCTCAACAGCGGTAAGATCC
TTGAGAGTTTTCGCCCCGAAGAACGTTTTCCAATGATGAGCACTTTTAAAGTTCTGCTATGTGGCGCGGT
ATTATCCCGTATTGACGCCGGGCAAGAGCAACTCGGTCGCCGCATACACTATTCTCAGAATGACTTGGTT
GAGTACTCACCAGTCACAGAAAAGCATCTTACGGATGGCATGACAGTAAGAGAATTATGCAGTGCTGCCA
TAACCATGAGTGATAACACTGCGGCCAACTTACTTCTGACAACGATCGGAGGACCGAAGGAGCTAACCGC
TTTTTTGCACAACATGGGGGATCATGTAACTCGCCTTGATCGTTGGGAACCGGAGCTGAATGAAGCCATA
CCAAACGACGAGCGTGACACCACGATGCCTGCAGCAATGGCAACAACGTTGCGCAAACTATTAACTGGCG
AACTACTTACTCTAGCTTCCCGGCAACAATTAATAGACTGGATGGAGGCGGATAAAGTTGCAGGACCACT
TCTGCGCTCGGCCCTTCCGGCTGGCTGGTTTATTGCTGATAAATCTGGAGCCGGTGAGCGTGGGTCTCGC
GGTATCATTGCAGCACTGGGGCCAGATGGTAAGCCCTCCCGTATCGTAGTTATCTACACGACGGGGAGTC
AGGCAACTATGGATGAACGAAATAGACAGATCGCTGAGATAGGTGCCTCACTGATTAAGCATTGGTAACT
GTCAGACCAAGTTTACTCATATATACTTTAGATTGATTTAAAACTTCATTTTTAATTTAAAAGGATCTAG
GTGAAGATCCTTTTTGATAATCTCATGACCAAAATCCCTTAACGTGAGTTTTCGTTCCACTGAGCGTCAG
ACCCCGTAGAAAAGATCAAAGGATCTTCTTGAGATCCTTTTTTTCTGCGCGTAATCTGCTGCTTGCAAAC
AAAAAAACCACCGCTACCAGCGGTGGTTTGTTTGCCGGATCAAGAGCTACCAACTCTTTTTCCGAAGGTA
ACTGGCTTCAGCAGAGCGCAGATACCAAATACTGTCCTTCTAGTGTAGCCGTAGTTAGGCCACCACTTCA
AGAACTCTGTAGCACCGCCTACATACCTCGCTCTGCTAATCCTGTTACCAGTGGCTGCTGCCAGTGGCGA
TAAGTCGTGTCTTACCGGGTTGGACTCAAGACGATAGTTACCGGATAAGGCGCAGCGGTCGGGCTGAACG
GGGGGTTCGTGCACACAGCCCAGCTTGGAGCGAACGACCTACACCGAACTGAGATACCTACAGCGTGAGC
TATGAGAAAGCGCCACGCTTCCCGAAGGGAGAAAGGCGGACAGGTATCCGGTAAGCGGCAGGGTCGGAAC
AGGAGAGCGCACGAGGGAGCTTCCAGGGGGAAACGCCTGGTATCTTTATAGTCCTGTCGGGTTTCGCCAC
CTCTGACTTGAGCGTCGATTTTTGTGATGCTCGTCAGGGGGGCGGAGCCTATGGAAAAACGCCAGCAACG
CGGCCTTTTTACGGTTCCTGGCCTTTTGCTGGCCTTTTGCTCACATGTTCTTTCCTGCGTTATCCCCTGA
TTCTGTGGATAACCGTATTACCGCCTTTGAGTGAGCTGATACCGCTCGCCGCAGCCGAACGACCGAGCGC
AGCGAGTCAGTGAGCGAGGAAGCGGAAGAGCGCCTGATGCGGTATTTTCTCCTTACGCATCTGTGCGGTA
TTTCACACCGCATATATGGTGCACTCTCAGTACAATCTGCTCTGATGCCGCATAGTTAAGCCAGTATACA
CTCCGCTATCGCTACGTGACTGGGTCATGGCTGCGCCCCGACACCCGCCAACACCCGCTGACGCGCCCTG
ACGGGCTTGTCTGCTCCCGGCATCCGCTTACAGACAAGCTGTGACCGTCTCCGGGAGCTGCATGTGTCAG
AGGTTTTCACCGTCATCACCGAAACGCGCGAGGCAGCTGCGGTAAAGCTCATCAGCGTGGTCGTGAAGCG
ATTCACAGATGTCTGCCTGTTCATCCGCGTCCAGCTCGTTGAGTTTCTCCAGAAGCGTTAATGTCTGGCT
TCTGATAAAGCGGGCCATGTTAAGGGCGGTTTTTTCCTGTTTGGTCACTGATGCCTCCGTGTAAGGGGGA
TTTCTGTTCATGGGGGTAATGATACCGATGAAACGAGAGAGGATGCTCACGATACGGGTTACTGATGATG
AACATGCCCGGTTACTGGAACGTTGTGAGGGTAAACAACTGGCGGTATGGATGCGGCGGGACCAGAGAAA
AATCACTCAGGGTCAATGCCAGCGCTTCGTTAATACAGATGTAGGTGTTCCACAGGGTAGCCAGCAGCAT
CCTGCGATGCAGATCCGGAACATAATGGTGCAGGGCGCTGACTTCCGCGTTTCCAGACTTTACGAAACAC
GGAAACCGAAGACCATTCATGTTGTTGCTCAGGTCGCAGACGTTTTGCAGCAGCAGTCGCTTCACGTTCG
CTCGCGTATCGGTGATTCATTCTGCTAACCAGTAAGGCAACCCCGCCAGCCTAGCCGGGTCCTCAACGAC
AGGAGCACGATCATGCGCACCCGTGGGGCCGCCATGCCGGCGATAATGGCCTGCTTCTCGCCGAAACGTT
TGGTGGCGGGACCAGTGACGAAGGCTTGAGCGAGGGCGTGCAAGATTCCGAATACCGCAAGCGACAGGCC
GATCATCGTCGCGCTCCAGCGAAAGCGGTCCTCGCCGAAAATGACCCAGAGCGCTGCCGGCACCTGTCCT
ACGAGTTGCATGATAAAGAAGACAGTCATAAGTGCGGCGACGATAGTCATGCCCCGCGCCCACCGGAAGG
AGCTGACTGGGTTGAAGGCTCTCAAGGGCATCGGTCGAGATCCCGGTGCCTAATGAGTGAGCTAACTTAC
ATTAATTGCGTTGCGCTCACTGCCCGCTTTCCAGTCGGGAAACCTGTCGTGCCAGCTGCATTAATGAATC
GGCCAACGCGCGGGGAGAGGCGGTTTGCGTATTGGGCGCCAGGGTGGTTTTTCTTTTCACCAGTGAGACG
GGCAACAGCTGATTGCCCTTCACCGCCTGGCCCTGAGAGAGTTGCAGCAAGCGGTCCACGCTGGTTTGCC
CCAGCAGGCGAAAATCCTGTTTGATGGTGGTTAACGGCGGGATATAACATGAGCTGTCTTCGGTATCGTC
GTATCCCACTACCGAGATATCCGCACCAACGCGCAGCCCGGACTCGGTAATGGCGCGCATTGCGCCCAGC
GCCATCTGATCGTTGGCAACCAGCATCGCAGTGGGAACGATGCCCTCATTCAGCATTTGCATGGTTTGTT
GAAAACCGGACATGGCACTCCAGTCGCCTTCCCGTTCCGCTATCGGCTGAATTTGATTGCGAGTGAGATA
TTTATGCCAGCCAGCCAGACGCAGACGCGCCGAGACAGAACTTAATGGGCCCGCTAACAGCGCGATTTGC
TGGTGACCCAATGCGACCAGATGCTCCACGCCCAGTCGCGTACCGTCTTCATGGGAGAAAATAATACTGT
TGATGGGTGTCTGGTCAGAGACATCAAGAAATAACGCCGGAACATTAGTGCAGGCAGCTTCCACAGCAAT
GGCATCCTGGTCATCCAGCGGATAGTTAATGATCAGCCCACTGACGCGTTGCGCGAGAAGATTGTGCACC
GCCGCTTTACAGGCTTCGACGCCGCTTCGTTCTACCATCGACACCACCACGCTGGCACCCAGTTGATCGG
CGCGAGATTTAATCGCCGCGACAATTTGCGACGGCGCGTGCAGGGCCAGACTGGAGGTGGCAACGCCAAT
CAGCAACGACTGTTTGCCCGCCAGTTGTTGTGCCACGCGGTTGGGAATGTAATTCAGCTCCGCCATCGCC
GCTTCCACTTTTTCCCGCGTTTTCGCAGAAACGTGGCTGGCCTGGTTCACCACGCGGGAAACGGTCTGAT
AAGAGACACCGGCATACTCTGCGACATCGTATAACGTTACTGGTTTCACATTCACCACCCTGAATTGACT
CTCTTCCGGGCGCTATCATGCCATACCGCGAAAGGTTTTGCGCCATTCGATGGTGTCCGGGATCTCGACG
CTCTCCCTTATGCGACTCCTGCATTAGGAAGCAGCCCAGTAGTAGGTTGAGGCCGTTGAGCACCGCCGCC
GCAAGGAATGGTGCATGCAAGGAGATGGCGCCCAACAGTCCCCCGGCCACGGGGCCTGCCACCATACCCA
CGCCGAAACAAGCGCTCATGAGCCCGAAGTGGCGAGCCCGATCTTCCCCATCGGTGATGTCGGCGATATA
GGCGCCAGCAACCGCACCTGTGGCGCCGGTGATGCCGGCCACGATGCGTCCGGCGTAGAGGATCGAGATC
TCGATCCCGCGAAATTAATACGACTCACTATAGGGGAATTGTGAGCGGATAACAATTCCCCTCTAGAAAT
AATTTTGTTTAACTTTAAGAAGGAGATATACATATGGCTAGCATGACTGGTGGACAGCAAATGGGTCGCG
AATTCATGCATCACCACCACCACCATCACCACCATCACGCCGCAGGTCTGGTTCCGCGTGGTTCTGTTAG
CGGTTGGCGTTTGTTCAAGAAGATTTCCGAAAGCATCGAACAGCAGCTGACGGAATTGAGAACAACCCTG
CGTCACCATGAATACCTGTATCACGTGATGGATGCACCGGAAATCCCGGACGCGGAGTACGACCGTTTAA
TGCGTGAGCTTCGCGAGTTGGAAACCAAACATCCGGAACTGATTACCCCGGACAGCCCGACCCAGCGTGT
TGGTGCGGCCCCACTGGCTGCGTTTTCTCAGATCAGGCACGAAGTGCCGATGCTGAGCCTGGACAACGTG
TTCGACGAAGAATCTTTTCTGGCATTCAACAAACGTGTTCAGGATCGCTTGAAGAACAACGAAAAAGTGA
CCTGGTGTTGTGAACTGAAGCTGGACGGTCTAGCTGTGTCGATTTTGTACGAGAACGGCGTCCTGGTTAG
CGCTGCGACCCGAGGTGACGGCACCACCGGCGAAGACATCACCAGTAACGTGCGTACCATCCGTGCGATC
CCTTTGAAGCTGCATGGTGAAAATATTCCGGCACGTCTGGAGGTACGTGGTGAGGTTTTCTTACCGCAGG
CAGGCTTTGAAAAGATCAACGAGGACGCCAGAAGAACGGGAGGCAAGGTGTTCGCCAATCCGCGCAACGC
AGCGGCGGGTTCTCTGCGTCAGCTCGATCCGCGTATTACTGCGAAGCGCCCGTTGACGTTTTTCTGCTAC
GGCGTGGGCGTACTGGAGGGTGGTGAGTTGCCGGATACCCATCTGGGCCGCCTGCTGCAATTTAAAAAGT
GGGGTCTGCCAGTATCCGATCGTGTTACCCTGTGCGAGAGCGCGGAAGAGGTGTTGGCATTCTATCACAA
AGTGGAGGAGGACCGTCCGACCTTGGGCTTCGATATTGATGGCGTCGTTATTAAAGTCAACTCCCTGGCT
CAACAAGAACAGCTCGGTTTCGTGGCGCGCGCTCCGCGTTGGGCAGTTGCTTTCAAGTTCCCGGCGCAAG
AACAAATGACCTTCGTGCGTGATGTCGAGTTCCAGGTTGGTCGTACCGGTGCGATTACCCCGGTTGCCCG
TCTGGAACCGGTTCACGTTGCTGGTGTTCTGGTTTCCAATGCGACGCTCCACAACGCGGATGAGATCGAG
CGCTTGGGGCTGCGAATTGGTGACAAAGTCGTGATCCGCCGTGCGGGCGACGTAATCCCGCAAGTGGTCA
ACGTTGTTCTATCTGAGCGCCCTGAAGACACTCGCGAAGTCGTTTTTCCGACACATTGTCCGGTGTGCGG
TTCGGATGTTGAGCGTGTGGAGGGCGAGGCGGTTGCGCGCTGCACCGGTGGCCTGATCTGCGGTGCACAA
CGTAAAGAAAGCCTGAAGCACTTTGTATCTCGCCGTGCAATGGATGTTGATGGAATGGGTGACAAAATTA
TCGACCAGCTGGTTGAGAAGGAGTATGTGCACACCCCAGCGGACCTGTTCAAGTTGACTGCCGGCAAACT
TACCGGTCTGGAGCGTATGGGTCCGAAAAGCGCTCAAAACGTGGTGAACGCCCTGGAAAAAGCAAAGGAG
ACGACCTTTGCACGCTTTCTGTACGCACTGGGCATCCGCGAGGTGGGTGAGGCGACGGCCGCTGGTTTGG
CTGCGTATTTCGGCACCCTGGAGGCGCTGGAAGCTGCGAGCATAGAAGAACTGCAGAAAGTTCCGGACGT
GGGCATTGTGGTTGCGAGCCATGTGCACAATTTTTTTGCGGAGGAAAGCAATCGTAATGTGATCAGCGAA
TTGCTGGCCGAAGGTGTGCATTGGCCGGCACCGATTGTTATTAATGCCGAAGAGATCGACAGCCCGTTTG
CGGGCAAGACGGTTGTTCTCACCGGTTCCCTGAGTCAGATGAGCCGTGATGATGCGAAAGCGCGTCTGGT
AGAGTTGGGTGCGAAAGTGGCTGGTAGCGTTTCCAAAAAGACCGATCTGGTGATCGCCGGCGAGGCAGCT
GGTAGCAAACTGGCGAAGGCGCAAGAGCTGGGTATCGAGGTCATTGACGAAGCGGAGATGCTGCGTCTTC
TGGGCAGCTAACTCGAGCACCACCACCACCACCACTGAGATCCGGCTGCTAACAAAGCCCGAAAGGAAGC
TGAGTTGGCTGCTGCCACCGCTGAGCAATAACTAGCATAACCCCTTGGGGCCTCTAAACGGGTCTTGAGG
GGTTTTTTGCTGAAAGGAGGAACTATATCCGGAT
